Addgene plasmid #133641: ZJOM27
Purpose: Integration of GFP-PHO8 as an additional copy in genome, use auxotrophic marker URA3(Saccharomyces cerevisiae). Marker for yeast vacuole.
Depositing lab: Zhiping Xie. Depositing organization: Shanghai Jiao Tong University. Publication: A Validated Set of Fluorescent-Protein-Based Markers for Major Organelles in Yeast (Saccharomyces cerevisiae). Zhu J, Zhang ZT, Tang SW, Zhao BS, Li H, Song JZ, Li D, Xie Z. MBio. 2019 Sep 3;10(5). pii: mBio.01691-19. doi: 10.1128/mBio.01691-19. PubMed 31481383.
Backbone
  Vector backbone: pRS406
  Vector type: Yeast Expression
Growth in bacteria
  Bacterial resistance: Ampicillin, 100 μg/mL
  Growth temperature: 37°C
  Growth strain: DH5alpha
  Copy number: Unknown
Gene/Insert
  Gene/Insert name: pCUP1-GFP-Pho8
  Species: S. cerevisiae (budding yeast)
  Insert size (bp): 3000
  Entrez Gene: PHO8 (a.k.a. YDR481C)
  Tag / fusion protein: EGFP (N terminal on insert)
  Cloning method: Gibson Cloning
Terms and licenses: Academic/Nonprofit Terms; Industry Terms: Not Available to Industry
How to cite: ZJOM27 was a gift from Zhiping Xie (Addgene plasmid # 133641 ; http://n2t.net/addgene:133641 ; RRID:Addgene_133641)
