[The description below was written by a language model from this plasmid's Addgene catalogue record and pLannotate feature annotations shown in this document.]
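Description:
ZJOM27 is a yeast integrating expression plasmid built on the pRS406 backbone, designed to place a fluorescent vacuole marker into the Saccharomyces cerevisiae genome as an additional gene copy. No yeast replication origin (2μ or CEN/ARS) is annotated in the 7,302-nt sequence, which fits an integrative vector that must recombine into a chromosome to be stably inherited. Yeast transformants are selected by uracil prototrophy through the URA3 gene and its own promoter; URA3 is also counterselectable with 5-fluoroorotic acid. In E. coli the plasmid is maintained by a high-copy ColE1/pUC-type origin and selected with ampicillin via the β-lactamase gene. The backbone also carries an f1 phage origin, remnants of the lacZα/lac promoter region, and flanking T3 and T7 promoters around the cloning site.

The payload, assembled by Gibson cloning, is a roughly 3 kb cassette in which the copper-regulated CUP1 metallothionein promoter drives a green fluorescent protein fused to the N terminus of Pho8. The catalogue lists the tag as EGFP, while the sequence annotation identifies it as GFP (S65T). PHO8 encodes a vacuolar phosphatase with broad substrate specificity, so the fusion labels the vacuole. Downstream of the PHO8 coding sequence is a short stretch annotated as a fragment of DIG2, probably native genomic sequence carried along with PHO8, although the record does not explicitly annotate a terminator. The construct belongs to a validated set of fluorescent-protein organelle markers for budding yeast and is used for live-cell imaging and colocalisation studies that need a vacuole reference while leaving the endogenous PHO8 locus intact.
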