Features (pLannotate 1.2.2; 21 found; start..end, strand, type, name):
      1..235     +  promoter       CUP1 promoter: S. cerevisiae CUP1; inducible metallothionein promoter, regulated by Cu2+
    246..959     +  CDS            GFP (S65T): GFP (S65T) is a basic (constitutively fluorescent) green fluorescent protein published in 1995, derived from Aequorea victoria.
    978..2675    +  CDS            PHO8: PPB_YEAST - Experimental evidence at protein level: Swiss-Prot protein existence level 1. Phosphatase with broad substrate specificity. A truncated (soluble) version of the protein is responsible for the production of (E,E)-farnesol from (E,E)-farnesyl diphosphate. Acts as a fructose-2,6- bisphosphate 6-phosphatase (PubMed:1848184). From Saccharomyces cerevisiae (strain ATCC 204508 / S288c) (Baker's yeast).
   2736..2752    +  promoter       LEU2 promoter (fragment): S. cerevisiae LEU2
   2859..3023    -  CDS            DIG2 (fragment): DIG2_YEAST - Also known as RST2. Experimental evidence at protein level: Swiss-Prot protein existence level 1. DIG2 and DIG1 are negative regulators of the filamentation and pheromone induced mating program. DIG1 and DIG2 inhibit the transcriptional activity of STE12 by direct protein-protein interaction. DIG2 binds to the DNA binding domain (DBD) of STE12 and thus inhibits transcription when overexpressed. From Saccharomyces cerevisiae (strain ATCC 204508 / S288c) (Baker's yeast).
   3040..3058    -  promoter       T7 promoter: promoter for bacteriophage T7 RNA polymerase
   3066..3221    +  CDS            lacZα (fragment): LacZα fragment of β-galactosidase; lacZ fragment
   3225..3653    +  rep_origin     f1 ori (sequence partly withheld): f1 bacteriophage origin of replication; arrow indicates direction of (+) strand synthesis
   3681..3732    -  misc_feature   bom (fragment): basis of mobility region from pBR322
   3811..4614    -  CDS            URA3: orotidine-5'-phosphate decarboxylase, required for uracil biosynthesis; S. cerevisiae URA3; yeast auxotrophic marker, counterselectable with 5-fluoroorotic acid (5-FOA)
   4615..4830    -  promoter       URA3 promoter: S. cerevisiae URA3
   4838..4887    -  misc_feature   bom (fragment): basis of mobility region from pBR322
   4989..5024    -  CDS            rop (fragment): Rop protein, which maintains plasmids at low copy number; rop
   5119..5223    +  promoter       AmpR promoter: bla
   5224..6084    +  CDS            AmpR: β-lactamase; bla; confers resistance to ampicillin, carbenicillin, and related antibiotics
   6255..6843    +  rep_origin     ori: high-copy-number ColE1/pMB1/pBR322/pUC origin of replication
   7026..7118    +  CDS            lacI (fragment): lac repressor; lacI; The lac repressor binds to the lac operator to inhibit transcription in E. coli. This inhibition can be relieved by adding lactose or isopropyl-β-D-thiogalactopyranoside (IPTG).
   7131..7152    +  protein_bind   CAP binding site: CAP binding activates transcription in the presence of cAMP. E. coli catabolite activator protein
   7167..7197    +  promoter       lac promoter: promoter for the E. coli lac operon
   7205..7221    +  protein_bind   lac operator: The lac repressor binds to the lac operator to inhibit transcription in E. coli. This inhibition can be relieved by adding lactose or isopropyl-β-D-thiogalactopyranoside (IPTG). lac repressor encoded by lacI
   7266..7284    +  promoter       T3 promoter: promoter for bacteriophage T3 RNA polymerase
>Addgene plasmid #133641 | ZJOM27 | addgene full sequence | sequence record 268964 | Addgene NGS Result
CTAGTTAGAAAAAGACATTTTTGCTGTCAGTCACTGTCAAGAGATTCTTTTGCTGGCATTTCTTCTAGAA
GCAAAAAGAGCGATGCGTCTTTTCCGCTGAACCGTTCCAGCAAAAAAGACTACCAACGCAATATGGATTG
TCAGAATCATATAAAAGAGAAGCAAATAACTCCTTGTCTTGTATCAATTGCATTATAATATCTTCTTGTT
AGTGCAATATCATATAGAAGTCATCGACTAGTAACATGTCTAAAGGTGAAGAATTATTCACTGGTGTTGT
CCCAATTTTGGTTGAATTAGATGGTGATGTTAATGGTCACAAATTTTCTGTCTCCGGTGAAGGTGAAGGT
GATGCTACTTACGGTAAATTGACCTTAAAATTTATTTGTACTACTGGTAAATTGCCAGTTCCATGGCCAA
CCTTAGTCACTACTTTAACTTATGGTGTTCAATGTTTTTCTAGATACCCAGATCATATGAAACAACATGA
CTTTTTCAAGTCTGCCATGCCAGAAGGTTATGTTCAAGAAAGAACTATTTTTTTCAAAGATGACGGTAAC
TACAAGACCAGAGCTGAAGTCAAGTTTGAAGGTGATACCTTAGTTAATAGAATCGAATTAAAAGGTATTG
ATTTTAAAGAAGATGGTAACATTTTAGGTCACAAATTGGAATACAACTATAACTCTCACAATGTTTACAT
CATGGCTGACAAACAAAAGAATGGTATCAAAGTTAACTTCAAAATTAGACACAACATTGAAGATGGTTCT
GTTCAATTAGCTGACCATTATCAACAAAATACTCCAATTGGTGATGGTCCAGTCTTGTTACCAGACAACC
ATTACTTATCCACTCAATCTGCCTTATCCAAAGATCCAAACGAAAAGAGAGACCACATGGTCTTGTTAGA
ATTTGTTACTGCTGCTGGTATTACCCATGGTATTGATGAATTGTACAAAGGAGCCGGAACAAGTGACATG
ATGACTCACACATTACCAAGCGAACAGACACGTCTTGTTCCTGGATCTGACTCGAGCTCTCGTCCTAAAA
AGAGACGGATCTCGAAGAGATCAAAGATAATAGTATCCACTGTGGTCTGTATTGGTTTGTTGCTGGTTTT
AGTGCAACTGGCATTTCCAAGCAGTTTTGCATTACGTTCTGCATCACACAAGAAGAAGAATGTCATATTC
TTCGTGACGGATGGGATGGGACCTGCGTCTTTGTCCATGGCAAGATCATTCAACCAGCATGTTAATGATT
TACCTATAGACGACATCCTGACACTTGACGAGCATTTTATCGGGTCTTCGAGAACAAGGTCCTCGGACTC
ACTAGTCACTGACTCAGCTGCGGGCGCCACCGCATTTGCATGTGCATTAAAGAGCTATAATGGGGCCATC
GGTGTTGATCCGCATCACAGACCTTGTGGTACAGTGCTCGAGGCGGCTAAGTTAGCAGGTTATCTCACTG
GGCTTGTTGTTACGACAAGAATCACAGATGCCACTCCGGCTTCATTCAGTTCACATGTTGATTACAGATG
GCAGGAAGATCTTATCGCTACGCACCAGTTAGGCGAATATCCTCTGGGGAGAGTAGTAGACTTACTCATG
GGTGGCGGCAGGAGCCATTTCTACCCTCAAGGCGAAAAGGCTTCTCCATATGGTCACCACGGTGCTAGAA
AAGATGGAAGAGATTTAATCGATGAGGCTCAATCTAATGGCTGGCAGTACGTGGGTGACCGTAAAAATTT
TGATTCTTTGTTGAAAAGCCACGGTGAAAACGTTACTTTACCTTTCTTGGGTCTCTTTGCAGATAACGAC
ATTCCTTTTGAAATTGACAGAGATGAAAAGGAGTATCCTTCCCTTAAGGAACAAGTCAAGGTGGCTTTGG
GTGCCTTGGAAAAAGCTTCCAATGAGGACAAAGATTCTAATGGGTTTTTCTTAATGGTGGAAGGCTCCAG
AATTGATCATGCTGGTCACCAAAACGATCCAGCTTCGCAGGTAAGGGAGGTGTTGGCTTTCGATGAAGCA
TTCCAATACGTTTTGGAGTTTGCTGAAAATTCCGATACGGAGACTGTTTTGGTCTCTACGTCGGATCATG
AAACGGGTGGTTTAGTCACTTCAAGACAAGTCACTGCTAGCTATCCTCAGTATGTCTGGTATCCACAGGT
GCTCGCCAACGCCACCCATTCAGGTGAGTTTTTGAAAAGAAAACTAGTAGATTTTGTTCATGAGCATAAG
GGCGCAAGCAGCAAAATAGAAAATTTCATCAAACATGAGATCCTGGAAAAAGATTTGGGTATTTACGATT
ACACGGATAGCGATTTAGAAACATTAATTCATTTGGATGACAACGCAAATGCTATCCAAGACAAACTGAA
TGACATGGTATCATTTAGGGCCCAAATTGGCTGGACCACGCATGGTCACAGCGCAGTCGACGTCAACATA
TATGCATACGCCAATAAGAAAGCTACATGGTCATATGTCTTGAACAATTTACAAGGCAATCACGAAAATA
CGGAAGTTGGCCAGTTCTTAGAAAACTTTTTAGAATTGAACCTGAACGAAGTCACTGATTTGATTAGGGA
CACCAAACACACATCAGATTTTGATGCTACAGAAATAGCTAGTGAAGTACAACATTATGACGAATACTAC
CATGAGTTGACCAACTGATCCTATCTAACTCTCCCTCTTTTTTCACATATTATTTAATACGTTATAATTT
ATTTGAATATATATATATATATATATGTATATATACTAACCGCATGACACGTACTGTATCGCATTTCGTT
TCGGAGTGCAGGCGAGTTTTAGGTGCATTCTATAGCGTGAAGAAGTGAAATCTCGTCATTTCTTCAAGTT
ATGCCATTCAGTCCAGATTGTTTCACATGCTTTCATATAGTCATTTTTGTCGTCGCGAACTTCAAATTTG
AAAACATCATCATACAGAGAGATTTCTCCAATAATGATCCTTTCTTTGTCGTTGTCATCATCGGCATCGT
CGTTAAGTGAAGCGCGGTACCCAATTCGCCCTATAGTGAGTCGTATTACGCGCGCTCACTGGCCGTCGTT
TTACAACGTCGTGACTGGGAAAACCCTGGCGTTACCCAACTTAATCGCCTTGCAGCACATCCCCCTTTCG
CCAGCTGGCGTAATAGCGAAGAGGCCCGCACCGATCGCCCTTCCCAACAGTTGCGCAGCCTGAATGGCGA
ATGG
[124 nt withheld, positions 3225-3348]
C
[91 nt withheld, positions 3350-3440]
A
[49 nt withheld, positions 3442-3490]
CCTTTGACGTTGGAGTCCACGTTCTTT
[37 nt withheld, positions 3518-3554]
ACCCTATCTCGGTCTATTCTTTTGATTTATAAGGGATTTTGCCGATTTCGGCCTATTGGTTAAAAAATGA
GCTGATTTAACAAAAATTTAACGCGAATTTTAACAAAATATTAACGCTTACAATTTCCTGATGCGGTATT
TTCTCCTTACGCATCTGTGCGGTATTTCACACCGCATAGGGTAATAACTGATATAATTAAATTGAAGCTC
TAATTTGTGAGTTTAGTATACATGCATTTACTTATAATACAGTTTTTTAGTTTTGCTGGCCGCATCTTCT
CAAATATGCTTCCCAGCCTGCTTTTCTGTAACGTTCACCCTCTACCTTAGCATCCCTTCCCTTTGCAAAT
AGTCCTCTTCCAACAATAATAATGTCAGATCCTGTAGAGACCACATCATCCACGGTTCTATACTGTTGAC
CCAATGCGTCTCCCTTGTCATCTAAACCCACACCGGGTGTCATAATCAACCAATCGTAACCTTCATCTCT
TCCACCCATGTCTCTTTGAGCAATAAAGCCGATAACAAAATCTTTGTCGCTCTTCGCAATGTCAACAGTA
CCCTTAGTATATTCTCCAGTAGATAGGGAGCCCTTGCATGACAATTCTGCTAACATCAAAAGGCCTCTAG
GTTCCTTTGTTACTTCTTCTGCCGCCTGCTTCAAACCGCTAACAATACCTGGGCCCACCACACCGTGTGC
ATTCGTAATGTCTGCCCATTCTGCTATTCTGTATACACCCGCAGAGTACTGCAATTTGACTGTATTACCA
ATGTCAGCAAATTTTCTGTCTTCGAAGAGTAAAAAATTGTACTTGGCGGATAATGCCTTTAGCGGCTTAA
CTGTGCCCTCCATGGAAAAATCAGTCAAGATATCCACATGTGTTTTTAGTAAACAAATTTTGGGACCTAA
TGCTTCAACTAACTCCAGTAATTCCTTGGTGGTACGAACATCCAATGAAGCACACAAGTTTGTTTGCTTT
TCGTGCATGATATTAAATAGCTTGGCAGCAACAGGACTAGGATGAGTAGCAGCACGTTCCTTATATGTAG
CTTTCGACATGATTTATCTTCGTTTCCTGCAGGTTTTTGTTCTGTGCAGTTGGGTTAAGAATACTGGGCA
ATTTCATGTTTCTTCAACACTACATATGCGTATATATACCAATCTAAGTCTGTGCTCCTTCCTTCGTTCT
TCCTTCTGTTCGGAGATTACCGAATCAAAAAAATTTCAAGGAAACCGAAATCAAAAAAAAGAATAAAAAA
AAAATGATGAATTGAAAAGGTGGTATGGTGCACTCTCAGTACAATCTGCTCTGATGCCGCATAGTTAAGC
CAGCCCCGACACCCGCCAACACCCGCTGACGCGCCCTGACGGGCTTGTCTGCTCCCGGCATCCGCTTACA
GACAAGCTGTGACCGTCTCCGGGAGCTGCATGTGTCAGAGGTTTTCACCGTCATCACCGAAACGCGCGAG
ACGAAAGGGCCTCGTGATACGCCTATTTTTATAGGTTAATGTCATGATAATAATGGTTTCTTAGACGTCA
GGTGGCACTTTTCGGGGAAATGTGCGCGGAACCCCTATTTGTTTATTTTTCTAAATACATTCAAATATGT
ATCCGCTCATGAGACAATAACCCTGATAAATGCTTCAATAATATTGAAAAAGGAAGAGTATGAGTATTCA
ACATTTCCGTGTCGCCCTTATTCCCTTTTTTGCGGCATTTTGCCTTCCTGTTTTTGCTCACCCAGAAACG
CTGGTGAAAGTAAAAGATGCTGAAGATCAGTTGGGTGCACGAGTGGGTTACATCGAACTGGATCTCAACA
GCGGTAAGATCCTTGAGAGTTTTCGCCCCGAAGAACGTTTTCCAATGATGAGCACTTTTAAAGTTCTGCT
ATGTGGCGCGGTATTATCCCGTATTGACGCCGGGCAAGAGCAACTCGGTCGCCGCATACACTATTCTCAG
AATGACTTGGTTGAGTACTCACCAGTCACAGAAAAGCATCTTACGGATGGCATGACAGTAAGAGAATTAT
GCAGTGCTGCCATAACCATGAGTGATAACACTGCGGCCAACTTACTTCTGACAACGATCGGAGGACCGAA
GGAGCTAACCGCTTTTTTGCACAACATGGGGGATCATGTAACTCGCCTTGATCGTTGGGAACCGGAGCTG
AATGAAGCCATACCAAACGACGAGCGTGACACCACGATGCCTGTAGCAATGGCAACAACGTTGCGCAAAC
TATTAACTGGCGAACTACTTACTCTAGCTTCCCGGCAACAATTAATAGACTGGATGGAGGCGGATAAAGT
TGCAGGACCACTTCTGCGCTCGGCCCTTCCGGCTGGCTGGTTTATTGCTGATAAATCTGGAGCCGGTGAG
CGTGGGTCTCGCGGTATCATTGCAGCACTGGGGCCAGATGGTAAGCCCTCCCGTATCGTAGTTATCTACA
CGACGGGGAGTCAGGCAACTATGGATGAACGAAATAGACAGATCGCTGAGATAGGTGCCTCACTGATTAA
GCATTGGTAACTGTCAGACCAAGTTTACTCATATATACTTTAGATTGATTTAAAACTTCATTTTTAATTT
AAAAGGATCTAGGTGAAGATCCTTTTTGATAATCTCATGACCAAAATCCCTTAACGTGAGTTTTCGTTCC
ACTGAGCGTCAGACCCCGTAGAAAAGATCAAAGGATCTTCTTGAGATCCTTTTTTTCTGCGCGTAATCTG
CTGCTTGCAAACAAAAAAACCACCGCTACCAGCGGTGGTTTGTTTGCCGGATCAAGAGCTACCAACTCTT
TTTCCGAAGGTAACTGGCTTCAGCAGAGCGCAGATACCAAATACTGTTCTTCTAGTGTAGCCGTAGTTAG
GCCACCACTTCAAGAACTCTGTAGCACCGCCTACATACCTCGCTCTGCTAATCCTGTTACCAGTGGCTGC
TGCCAGTGGCGATAAGTCGTGTCTTACCGGGTTGGACTCAAGACGATAGTTACCGGATAAGGCGCAGCGG
TCGGGCTGAACGGGGGGTTCGTGCACACAGCCCAGCTTGGAGCGAACGACCTACACCGAACTGAGATACC
TACAGCGTGAGCTATGAGAAAGCGCCACGCTTCCCGAAGGGAGAAAGGCGGACAGGTATCCGGTAAGCGG
CAGGGTCGGAACAGGAGAGCGCACGAGGGAGCTTCCAGGGGGAAACGCCTGGTATCTTTATAGTCCTGTC
GGGTTTCGCCACCTCTGACTTGAGCGTCGATTTTTGTGATGCTCGTCAGGGGGGCGGAGCCTATGGAAAA
ACGCCAGCAACGCGGCCTTTTTACGGTTCCTGGCCTTTTGCTGGCCTTTTGCTCACATGTTCTTTCCTGC
GTTATCCCCTGATTCTGTGGATAACCGTATTACCGCCTTTGAGTGAGCTGATACCGCTCGCCGCAGCCGA
ACGACCGAGCGCAGCGAGTCAGTGAGCGAGGAAGCGGAAGAGCGCCCAATACGCAAACCGCCTCTCCCCG
CGCGTTGGCCGATTCATTAATGCAGCTGGCACGACAGGTTTCCCGACTGGAAAGCGGGCAGTGAGCGCAA
CGCAATTAATGTGAGTTAGCTCACTCATTAGGCACCCCAGGCTTTACACTTTATGCTTCCGGCTCGTATG
TTGTGTGGAATTGTGAGCGGATAACAATTTCACACAGGAAACAGCTATGACCATGATTACGCCAAGCGCG
CAATTAACCCTCACTAAAGGGAACAAAAGCTGGAGCTC
